Addgene plasmid #34402: KHBD00274
Depositing lab: Bart Deplancke. Depositing organization: Swiss Federal Institute of Technology (EPFL). Publication: Automated protein-DNA interaction screening of Drosophila regulatory elements. Korneel Hens, Jean-Daniel Feuz, Alina Isakova, Antonina Lagovitina, Andreas Massouras, Julien Bryois, Patrick Callaerts, Susan E. Celniker, Bart Deplancke. Nat Methods. 2011 Oct 30;8(12):1065-70. 10.1038/nmeth.1763 PubMed 22037703.
Backbone
  Vector backbone: pDONR221
  Backbone manufacturer: Invitrogen
  Backbone size w/o insert (bp): 2536
  Vector type: Gateway Donor Vector
Growth in bacteria
  Bacterial resistance: Kanamycin, 50 μg/mL
  Growth temperature: 37°C
  Growth strain: DH5alpha
  Copy number: High Copy
Gene/Insert
  Gene/Insert name: CG1856 (alt names: FBgn0003870; ttk; tramtrack)
  Species: D. melanogaster (fly)
  Insert size (bp): 1929
  Entrez Gene: ttk (a.k.a. Dmel_CG1856, 0037/17, 0250/25, 0438/31, 0702/07, 1049/07, 1119/04, 1184/16, 1209/05, 1209/10, 1260/10, 1281/04, 1325/15, 1372/08, 1396/14, 1418/06, 3540, 5125, 5311, CG11558, CG1856, Dmel\CG1856, E(yan)100D, FTZ-F2, TTK, TTK69, TTK88, TTKA, Tkt69, Tramtrack, Ttk, Ttk69, Ttk69k, Ttk88, anon-EST:Liang-2.9, clone 2.9, ftz-f2, ftzf2/ttk, l(3)02667, l(3)j2A1, l(3)j7B8, osn, oss, ovs, tramtrak, ttk/FTZ-F2, ttk69, ttkp69)
  Cloning method: Gateway Cloning
  Sequencing primers: 5′ M13F; 3′ M13R
Terms and licenses: Academic/Nonprofit Terms; Industry Terms: Not Available to Industry
Depositor comments: Please note that the ORFs in this collection were cloned open-ended (without a stop codon).
How to cite: KHBD00274 was a gift from Bart Deplancke (Addgene plasmid # 34402 ; http://n2t.net/addgene:34402 ; RRID:Addgene_34402)
