[The description below was written by a language model from this plasmid's Addgene catalogue record.]
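Description:
KHBD00274 is a Gateway entry clone built in the pDONR221 donor backbone (Invitrogen) that carries the open reading frame of the Drosophila melanogaster gene tramtrack (ttk, CG1856). The catalogue entry lists the vector type as a Gateway donor vector, with a backbone of about 2.5 kb without the insert and an insert of 1,929 bp introduced by Gateway cloning. In such a clone the ORF normally replaces the donor vector's counter-selectable cassette and ends up flanked by attL recombination sites, although no feature table is provided here to confirm the individual elements. The plasmid is maintained in E. coli as a high-copy construct and is selected with kanamycin. M13 forward and reverse priming sites flank the insert and are used for sequence verification.

The plasmid has no promoter intended to drive expression of the insert. It serves as a shuttle from which the ttk coding sequence can be transferred by LR recombination into any compatible destination vector. The depositor notes that ORFs in this collection were cloned open-ended, without a stop codon, which allows in-frame C-terminal fusions to tags or functional domains supplied by the destination vector. Several ttk isoforms appear among the gene's aliases (such as Ttk69 and Ttk88), but the record does not say which one this clone encodes. The associated publication describes automated screening of protein–DNA interactions at Drosophila regulatory elements. This indicates that the clone belongs to a fly transcription factor ORF collection meant for preparing expression constructs for such assays.
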