>Addgene plasmid #34402 | KHBD00274 | depositor partial sequence | sequence record 40969 | KHBD00274 sequence 1929 bps
ATGAAGATGGCATCTCAACGCTTCTGCCTGCGGTGGAACAACCACCAGAGCAACCTTCTGTCCGTCTTCG
ACCAGCTGTTGCACGCAGAAACCTTCACAGATGTGACGCTGGCCGTCGAGGGGCAACACCTGAAGGCACA
CAAGATGGTGCTATCCGCCTGCAGTCCCTACTTTAATACCCTCTTTGTAAGTCATCCGGAAAAGCATCCG
ATTGTCATACTTAAGGATGTGCCCTACTCGGACATGAAGTCGTTGCTAGACTTTATGTACAGGGGCGAGG
TCTCAGTGGACCAGGAGCGACTCACTGCATTCCTGCGCGTGGCCGAGAGCCTGCGCATCAAGGGCCTCAC
CGAGGTCAACGACGACAAGCCCTCGCCGGCAGCAGCAGCTGCAGGAGCGGGTGCGACGGGCTCTGAGAGC
ACAGCCACTACACCCCAGCTGCAGCGCATCCAACCGTATTTGGTGCCCCAGCGGAATCGCTCGCAGGCCG
GCGGTCTGCTGGCCAGTGCCGCCAATGCCGGAAATACACCCACCCTGCCGGTGCAGCCATCGCTGCTCAG
CTCGGCCCTGATGCCCAAGCGAAAGAGGGGCAGACCCCGGAAGCTATCTGGCAGCTCGAATGGCACGGGG
AACGACTACGACGACTTTGATCGCGAGAACATGATGAACGACTCCTCCGACCTGGGCAACGGCAAAATGT
GCAACGAGTCCTACTCCGGCAATGACGATGGCTCCGACGACAATCAGCCGAACGCAGGACACACGGATGA
TCTAAATGAAAGTCGCGATTCTCTGCCCTCGAAACGATCAAAGAACTCCAAGGATCACCGCGTGGTGAGC
CATCATGAAGACAACAGCACTTCCGACGGAAACGACAGCGATGGCGAAGGTCTGGACACATCATATATGG
AACCTCAACTTATGCTGGACGAATATGACGAGCCCGTAGAGTTCAAGTACAACCCGCTCACCGACAACAG
CTCACCCACGCAGGACCACACGGATGGTAGTCACCTCAACGAGCAGGCGCGCCAACAAGCCTTCCTCATC
GCTGCCCAGAGAAAACACCAGGTGGAAACAGCAGCAGCGGCGGCGGCCAGCGGAATCAAACTTAACATTA
TCGGAATGGCGGCTGGTGGAGCGCAGGTGAAAAGCATGGTCAGCATACCCAAACTAACGCCCATTGGCAA
GGTCAACGCCGCCTCCACGCCATTGGTCTCGCCTGCCGGCTCCTTTTCCACAGCCACGGTCAAGCCGCGC
GTCCAGAAGCGGCCCAAACTGGGCAAACAGAACGGCGATGTAAAACCGGCTGTGTTTAGCAGCCAGGAAT
ACCTCGACATTTACAACAGCAACGATGGATTCAAGTTGAAGGCTGCTGGTCTGAGCGGAAGCACGCCGAA
CCTGAGTGCTGGATTAGGAACTCCCTCTGTCAAAACCAAGCTGAATCTTAGCAGCAACGTTGGCGAGGGC
GAGGCGGAGGGCTCAGTGAGGGACTACTGCACCAAAGAGGGCGAGCATACGTACCGATGCAAAGTCTGCT
CCCGCGTCTACACGCACATTAGTAACTTCTGCCGTCACTATGTTACCTCCCACAAGCGAAATGTGAAAGT
GTACCCCTGTCCCTTCTGCTTCAAAGAGTTTACGCGCAAGGACAATATGACGGCGCACGTGAAAATCATC
CACAAGATCGAAAATCCCTCGACGGCGTTGGCCACAGTCGCGGCAGCGAATCTAGCAGGCCAGCCACTGG
GAGTTTCGGGAGCCTCGACGCCTCCGCCGCCGGATCTGAGTGGTCAGAACTCAAATCAGTCGCTGCCAGC
CACCAGCAATGCGCTATCCACCTCCTCCTCGTCGTCGACGTCCTCGTCCAGCGGATCCCTGGGTCCGTTG
ACGACCTCCGCACCGCCAGCACCAGCAGCTGCGGCGCAG
