>Addgene plasmid #34402 | KHBD00274 | addgene partial sequence | sequence record 42125 | M13-Rev 5'-CAGGAAACAGCTATGACC-3'
ATTTTATTTTGACTGATAGTGACCTGTTCGTTGCAACAAATTGATAAGCAATGCTTTCTTATAATGCCAA
CTTTGTACAAGAAAGTTGGCAACTGCGCCGCAGCTGCTGGTGCTGGCGGTGCGGAGGTCGTCAACGGACC
CAGGGATCCGCTGGACGAGGACGTCGACGACGAGGAGGAGGTGGATAGCGCATTGCTGGTGGCTGGCAGC
GACTGATTTGAGTTCTGACCACTCAGATCCGGCGGCGGAGGCGTCGAGGCTCCCGAAACTCCCAGTGGCT
GGCCTGCTAGATTCGCTGCCGCGACTGTGGCCAACGCCGTCGAGGGATTTTCGATCTTGTGGATGATTTT
CACGTGCGCCGTCATATTGTCCTTGCGCGTAAACTCTTTGAAGCAGAAGGGACAGGGGTACACTTTCACA
TTTCGCTTGTGGGAGGTAACATAGTGACGGCAGAAGTTACTAATGTGCGTGTAGACGCGGGAGCAGACTT
TGCATCGGTACGTATGCTCGCCCTCTTTGGTGCAGTAGTCCCTCACTGAGCCCTCCGCCTCGCCCTCGCC
AACGTTGCTGCTAAGATTCAGCTTGGTTTTGACAGAGGGAGTTCCTAATCCAGCACTCAGGTTCGGCGTG
CTTCCGCTCAGACCAGCAGCCTTCAACTTGAATCCATCGTTGCTGTTGTAAATGTCGAGGTATTCCTGGC
TGCTAAACACAGCCGGTTTTACATCGCCGTTCTGTTTGCCCAGTTTGGG
